>Addgene plasmid #47241 | TAL3522 | depositor partial sequence | sequence record 67328 | Insert sequence
ATGGACTACAAAGACCATGACGGTGATTATAAAGATCATGACATCGATTACAAGGATGACGATGACAAGA
TGGCCCCCAAGAAGAAGAGGAAGGTGGGCATTCACCGCGGGGTACCTATGGTGGACTTGAGGACACTCGG
TTATTCGCAACAGCAACAGGAGAAAATCAAGCCTAAGGTCAGGAGCACCGTCGCGCAACACCACGAGGCG
CTTGTGGGGCATGGCTTCACTCATGCGCATATTGTCGCGCTTTCACAGCACCCTGCGGCGCTTGGGACGG
TGGCTGTCAAATACCAAGATATGATTGCGGCCCTGCCCGAAGCCACGCACGAGGCAATTGTAGGGGTCGG
TAAACAGTGGTCGGGAGCGCGAGCACTTGAGGCGCTGCTGACTGTGGCGGGTGAGCTTAGGGGGCCTCCG
CTCCAGCTCGACACCGGGCAGCTGCTGAAGATCGCGAAGAGAGGGGGAGTAACAGCGGTAGAGGCAGTGC
ACGCCTGGCGCAATGCGCTCACCGGGGCCCCCTTGAACCTGACCCCAGACCAGGTAGTCGCAATCGCGAA
CAATAATGGGGGAAAGCAAGCCCTGGAAACCGTGCAAAGGTTGTTGCCGGTCCTTTGTCAAGACCACGGC
CTTACACCGGAGCAAGTCGTGGCCATTGCAAGCAACATCGGTGGCAAACAGGCTCTTGAGACGGTTCAGA
GACTTCTCCCAGTTCTCTGTCAAGCCCACGGGCTGACTCCCGATCAAGTTGTAGCGATTGCGAATAACAA
TGGAGGGAAACAAGCATTGGAGACTGTCCAACGGCTCCTTCCCGTGTTGTGTCAAGCCCACGGTTTGACG
CCTGCACAAGTGGTCGCCATCGCCAACAACAACGGCGGTAAGCAGGCGCTGGAAACAGTACAGCGCCTGC
TGCCTGTACTGTGCCAGGATCATGGACTGACCCCAGACCAGGTAGTCGCAATCGCGTCGAACATTGGGGG
AAAGCAAGCCCTGGAAACCGTGCAAAGGTTGTTGCCGGTCCTTTGTCAAGACCACGGCCTTACACCGGAG
CAAGTCGTGGCCATTGCAAATAATAACGGTGGCAAACAGGCTCTTGAGACGGTTCAGAGACTTCTCCCAG
TTCTCTGTCAAGCCCACGGGCTGACTCCCGATCAAGTTGTAGCGATTGCGAATAACAATGGAGGGAAACA
AGCATTGGAGACTGTCCAACGGCTCCTTCCCGTGTTGTGTCAAGCCCACGGTTTGACGCCTGCACAAGTG
GTCGCCATCGCCAACAACAACGGCGGTAAGCAGGCGCTGGAAACAGTACAGCGCCTGCTGCCTGTACTGT
GCCAGGATCATGGACTGACCCCAGACCAGGTAGTCGCAATCGCGTCACATGACGGGGGAAAGCAAGCCCT
GGAAACCGTGCAAAGGTTGTTGCCGGTCCTTTGTCAAGACCACGGCCTTACACCGGAGCAAGTCGTGGCC
ATTGCAAATAATAACGGTGGCAAACAGGCTCTTGAGACGGTTCAGAGACTTCTCCCAGTTCTCTGTCAAG
CCCACGGGCTGACTCCCGATCAAGTTGTAGCGATTGCGTCGCATGACGGAGGGAAACAAGCATTGGAGAC
TGTCCAACGGCTCCTTCCCGTGTTGTGTCAAGCCCACGGTTTGACGCCTGCACAAGTGGTCGCCATCGCC
TCCAATATTGGCGGTAAGCAGGCGCTGGAAACAGTACAGCGCCTGCTGCCTGTACTGTGCCAGGATCATG
GACTGACCCCAGACCAGGTAGTCGCAATCGCGAACAATAATGGGGGAAAGCAAGCCCTGGAAACCGTGCA
AAGGTTGTTGCCGGTCCTTTGTCAAGACCACGGCCTTACACCGGAGCAAGTCGTGGCCATTGCAAGCAAT
GGGGGTGGCAAACAGGCTCTTGAGACGGTTCAGAGACTTCTCCCAGTTCTCTGTCAAGCCCACGGGCTGA
CTCCCGATCAAGTTGTAGCGATTGCGAATAACAATGGAGGGAAACAAGCATTGGAGACTGTCCAACGGCT
CCTTCCCGTGTTGTGTCAAGCCCACGGTTTGACGCCTGCACAAGTGGTCGCCATCGCCAACAACAACGGC
GGTAAGCAGGCGCTGGAAACAGTACAGCGCCTGCTGCCTGTACTGTGCCAGGATCATGGACTGACACCCG
AACAGGTGGTCGCCATTGCTTCTAATGGGGGAGGACGGCCAGCCTTGGAG
