>Addgene plasmid #47241 | TAL3522 | addgene partial sequence | sequence record 69145 | JDS-TALEN-F 5'-TAGGGGTCGGTAAACAGTGG-3'
TGTGGCGGGTGAGCTTAGGGGGCCTCCGCTCCAGCTCGACACCGGGCAGCTGCTGAAGATCGCGAAGAGA
GGGGGAGTAACAGCGGTAGAGGCAGTGCACGCCTGGCGCAATGCGCTCACCGGGGCCCCCTTGAACCTGA
CCCCAGACCAGGTAGTCGCAATCGCGAACAATAATGGGGGAAAGCAAGCCCTGGAAACCGTGCAAAGGTT
GTTGCCGGTCCTTTGTCAAGACCACGGCCTTACACCGGAGCAAGTCGTGGCCATTGCAAGCAACATCGGT
GGCAAACAGGCTCTTGAGACGGTTCAGAGACTTCTCCCAGTTCTCTGTCAAGCCCACGGGCTGACTCCCG
ATCAAGTTGTAGCGATTGCGAATAACAATGGAGGGAAACAAGCATTGGAGACTGTCCAACGGCTCCTTCC
CGTGTTGTGTCAAGCCCACGGTTTGACGCCTGCACAAGTGGTCGCCATCGCCAACAACAACGGCGGTAAG
CAGGCGCTGGAAACAGTACAGCGCCTGCTGCCTGTACTGTGCCAGGATCATGGACTGACCCCAGACCAGG
TAGTCGCAATCGCGTCGAACATTGGGGGAAAGCAAGCCCTGGAAACCGTGCAAAGGTTGTTGCCGGTCCT
TTGTCAAGACCACGGCCTTACACCGGAGCAAGTCGTGGCCATTGCAAATAATAACGGTGGCAAACAGGCT
CTTGAGACGGTTCAGAGACTTCTCCCAGTTCTCTGTCAAGCCCACGGGCTGACTCCCGATCAAGTTGTAG
CGATTGCGAATAACAATGGAGGGAAACAAGCATTGGAGACTGTCCAACGGCTCCTTCCCGTGTT
