[The description below was written by a language model from this plasmid's Addgene catalogue record.]
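Description:
TAL3522 is a TALEN expression plasmid encoding the left-hand monomer of a nuclease pair directed against the zebrafish (D. rerio) rbfox2 gene (also known as rbm9). It is built on the JDS78 backbone, a roughly 6.4 kb TALEN framework vector classed as mammalian expression with a T7 promoter. It is maintained in E. coli as a high-copy plasmid under ampicillin selection. No feature table is provided, so the origin of replication and other backbone details are not stated in the record.

The insert is a roughly 1.4 kb array of engineered TAL effector repeats, designed to recognise one specific half-site in rbfox2. It is not rbfox2 coding sequence. The array was cloned through BsmBI sites that were destroyed in the process, which is consistent with seamless type IIS assembly into the backbone's open reading frame. The backbone supplies an N-terminal 3X Flag tag for detection and a C-terminal wild-type FokI nuclease domain, so the finished product is a Flag-tagged TALE–FokI fusion.

Expression is driven by the CMV promoter in transfected cells. The T7 designation suggests the coding sequence can also be transcribed in vitro to make mRNA, the usual route for embryo injection in zebrafish, although the record does not spell this out. Because FokI cleaves only as a dimer, this construct is meant to be used with a matching right-hand TALEN that binds the opposite strand nearby. Together the pair produces a double-strand break whose error-prone repair can disrupt rbfox2, in line with the associated work on targeted gene disruption in zebrafish.
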