Addgene plasmid #47241: TAL3522
Depositing lab: Keith Joung. Depositing organization: Massachusetts General Hospital. Publication: Targeted gene disruption in somatic zebrafish cells using engineered TALENs. Sander JD, Cade L, Khayter C, Reyon D, Peterson RT, Joung JK, Yeh JR. Nat Biotechnol. 2011 Aug 5;29(8):697-8. doi: 10.1038/nbt.1934. PubMed 21822241.
Backbone
  Vector backbone: JDS78
  Backbone manufacturer: Addgene plasmid #32290
  Backbone size w/o insert (bp): 6447
  Vector type: Mammalian Expression ; T7
Growth in bacteria
  Bacterial resistance: Ampicillin, 100 μg/mL
  Growth temperature: 37°C
  Growth strain: XL1 Blue
  Copy number: High Copy
Gene/Insert
  Gene/Insert name: ZebrafishCommunity-rbfox2-left (alt name: rbfox2)
  Species: D. rerio (zebrafish)
  Insert size (bp): 1430
  Entrez Gene: rbfox2 (a.k.a. rbm9, zgc:85694)
  Promoter: CMV
  Tag / fusion protein: 3X Flag (N terminal on backbone); WT FOKI (C terminal on backbone)
  Cloning method: Restriction Enzyme; 5′ cloning site BsmBI (destroyed during cloning); 3′ cloning site BsmBI (destroyed during cloning)
  Sequencing primers: 5′ CMV-F; 3′ BGH-rev
Terms and licenses: Academic/Nonprofit Terms; Industry Terms: Not Available to Industry
Depositor comments: Target binding site: TGAGGAGGGCGCAGTGGT It is strongly recommended that users perform a diagnostic digest to verify this plasmid prior to use. For example, a double digest of the plasmid with BamHI and KpnI should result in two bands at 2.3kb and 5.8kb.
How to cite: TAL3522 was a gift from Keith Joung (Addgene plasmid # 47241 ; http://n2t.net/addgene:47241 ; RRID:Addgene_47241)
